Addgene plasmid #138245: pFP.R375
Purpose: Expresses the split mCherry reporter interrupted by the NrdA-2 intein (in cis)
Depositing lab: Baojun Wang. Depositing organization: University of Edinburgh. Publication: An expanded library of orthogonal split inteins enables modular multi-peptide assemblies. Pinto F, Thornton EL, Wang B. Nat Commun. 2020 Mar 23;11(1):1529. doi: 10.1038/s41467-020-15272-2. PubMed 32251274.
Backbone
  Vector backbone: pSB3T5
  Backbone manufacturer: BioBrick vector, IGEM registry
  Backbone size w/o insert (bp): 3252
  Total vector size (bp): 5668
  Vector type: Bacterial Expression, Synthetic Biology
Growth in bacteria
  Bacterial resistance: Tetracycline, 10 μg/mL
  Growth temperature: 37°C
  Growth strain: DH5alpha
  Copy number: Low Copy
Gene/Insert 1
  Gene/Insert name: araC
  Insert size (bp): 930
  Entrez Gene: araC (a.k.a. b0064, ECK0065)
  Promoter: iPC
  Cloning method: Gibson Cloning
  Sequencing primers: 5′ VF2 - TGCCACCTGACGTCTAAGAA
Gene/Insert 2
  Gene/Insert name: mCherryN(SNL).NrdA-2*.(CNE)mCherryC.H6
  Species: Synthetic
  Insert size (bp): 1194
  Promoter: P(araBAD)
  Tag / fusion protein: 6xHis (C terminal on insert)
  Cloning method: Gibson Cloning
  Sequencing primers: 5′ araC_F2 - AACCCACTGGTGATACCATTCG; 3′ VR - ATTACCGCCTTTGAGTGAGC
Terms and licenses: Academic/Nonprofit Terms; Industry Terms: Not Available to Industry
How to cite: pFP.R375 was a gift from Baojun Wang (Addgene plasmid # 138245 ; http://n2t.net/addgene:138245 ; RRID:Addgene_138245)
