[The description below was written by a language model from this plasmid's Addgene catalogue record and pLannotate feature annotations shown in this document.]
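Description:
pFP.R375 is a 5,668 bp bacterial expression plasmid for synthetic biology work, built on the BioBrick vector pSB3T5. It replicates in E. coli from the p15A origin, listed as low copy in the catalogue and compatible with ColE1-type plasmids, and is selected with tetracycline through a tet promoter–driven tetracycline efflux gene. The cloning region sits between the BioBrick prefix and suffix and is insulated from the rest of the backbone by flanking transcription terminators (T3Te, tonB, his operon). The short β-lactamase, RSF ori and bom matches in the annotation are only fragments, most likely backbone remnants rather than functional elements.

The payload is an arabinose-inducible reporter module with two divergently oriented parts. The araC regulator gene is encoded on the reverse strand, under a promoter the record calls iPC, and controls the adjacent araBAD promoter, so the downstream reporter is transcribed when L-arabinose is supplied. That reporter is a single open reading frame in which mCherry is split into an N-terminal and a C-terminal fragment, seen as two separate mCherry annotations. An unannotated gap of roughly 460 bp between them corresponds to the NrdA-2 intein named in the insert, and a C-terminal 6xHis tag closes the frame. The SNL and CNE labels in the insert name appear to denote the junction (extein) residues flanking the intein. Because the intein is present in cis as one contiguous polypeptide, protein splicing should excise it and ligate the two mCherry halves, restoring red fluorescence. The His tag allows detection or purification of the protein products. The construct therefore reports NrdA-2 splicing activity, in the context of a library of orthogonal split inteins. The meaning of the asterisk on NrdA-2 is not explained in the record.
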