Features (pLannotate 1.2.2; 16 found; start..end, strand, type, name):
     48..77      -  terminator     T3Te terminator: phage T3 early transcription terminator
    124..145     +  misc_feature   BioBrick prefix: BioBrick prefix for parts that do not start with "ATG"
    146..1024    -  CDS            araC: L-arabinose regulatory protein; araC
   1051..1335    +  promoter       araBAD promoter: araBAD; promoter of the L-arabinose operon of E. coli; the araC regulatory gene is transcribed in the opposite direction (Guzman et al., 1995)
   1365..1841    +  CDS            mCherry (fragment): monomeric derivative of DsRed fluorescent protein (Shaner et al., 2004) mammalian codon-optimized
   2307..2537    +  CDS            mCherry (fragment): monomeric derivative of DsRed fluorescent protein (Shaner et al., 2004) mammalian codon-optimized
   2562..2582    +  misc_feature   BioBrick suffix: universal suffix for all parts
   2618..2649    +  terminator     tonB terminator: bidirectional E. coli tonB-P14 transcription terminator
   2696..2736    -  terminator     bacterial terminator (fragment): putative bacterial transcription terminator
   2749..2994    +  CDS            bla(M) (fragment): β-lactamase lacking the signal sequence; bla(M); allows cytosolic expression of β-lactamase
   3160..3704    +  rep_origin     p15A ori: Plasmids containing the medium-copy-number p15A origin of replication can be propagated in E. coli cells that contain a second plasmid with the ColE1 origin.
   3792..3847    +  rep_origin     RSF ori (fragment): Plasmids containing the RSF 1030 origin of replication can be propagated in E. coli cells that contain additional plasmids with compatible origins.
   3946..3972    -  misc_feature   bom (fragment): basis of mobility region from pBR322
   4320..4348    +  promoter       tet promoter: E. coli promoter for tetracycline efflux protein gene
   4396..5584    +  CDS            TcR (fragment): tetracycline efflux protein; tet; confers resistance to tetracycline
   5597..5656    +  terminator     his operon terminator: This putative transcriptin terminator from the E. coli his operon has a 2-bp deletion introduced during synthesis. Its efficiency has not been determined.
>Addgene plasmid #138245 | pFP.R375 | addgene full sequence | sequence record 273498 | Addgene NGS Result
TGCCACCTGACGTCTAAGAAAAGGAATATTCAGCAATTTGCCCGTGCCGAAGAAAGGCCCACCCGTGAAG
GTGAGCCAGTGAGTTGATTGCTACGTAATTAGTTAGTTAGCCCTTAGTGACTCGAATTCGCGGCCGCTTC
TAGAGTTATGACAACTTGACGGCTACATCATTCACTTTTTCTTCACAACCGGCACGGAACTCGCTCGGGC
TGGCCCCGGTGCATTTTTTAAATACCCGCGAGAAATAGAGTTGATCGTCAAAACCAACATTGCGACCGAC
GGTGGCGATAGGCATCCGGGTGGTGCTCAAAAGCAGCTTCGCCTGGCTGATACGTTGGTCCTCGCGCCAG
CTTAAGACGCTAATCCCTAACTGCTGGCGGAAAAGATGTGACAGACGCGACGGCGACAAGCAAACATGCT
GTGCGACGCTGGCGATATCAAAATTGCTGTCTGCCAGGTGATCGCTGATGTACTGACAAGCCTCGCGTAC
CCGATTATCCATCGGTGGATGGAGCGACTCGTTAATCGCTTCCATGCGCCGCAGTAACAATTGCTCAAGC
AGATTTATCGCCAGCAGCTCCGAATAGCGCCCTTCCCCTTGCCCGGCGTTAATGATTTGCCCAAACAGGT
CGCTGAAATGCGGCTGGTGCGCTTCATCCGGGCGAAAGAACCCCGTATTGGCAAATATTGACGGCCAGTT
AAGCCATTCATGCCAGTAGGCGCGCGGACGAAAGTAAACCCACTGGTGATACCATTCGCGAGCCTCCGGA
TGACGACCGTAGTGATGAATCTCTCCTGGCGGGAACAGCAAAATATCACCCGGTCGGCAAACAAATTCTC
GTCCCTGATTTTTCACCACCCCCTGACCGCGAATGGTGAGATTGAGAATATAACCTTTCATTCCCAGCGG
TCGGTCGATAAAAAAATCGAGATAACCGTTGGCCTCAATCGGCGTTAAACCCGCCACCAGATGGGCATTA
AACGAGTATCCCGGCAGCAGGGGATCATTTTGCGCTTCAGCCATACTTTTCATACTCCCGCCATTCAGAG
AAGAAACCAATTGTCCATATTGCATCAGACATTGCCGTCACTGCGTCTTTTACTGGCTCTTCTCGCTAAC
CAAACCGGTAACCCCGCTTATTAAAAGCATTCTGTAACAAAGCGGGACCAAAGCCATGACAAAAACGCGT
AACAAAAGTGTCTATAATCACGGCAGAAAAGTCCACATTGATTATTTGCACGGCGTCACACTTTGCTATG
CCATAGCATTTTTATCCATAAGATTAGCGGATCCTACCTGACGCTTTTTATCGCAACTCTCTACTGTTTC
TCCATTACTAGAGATTAAAGAGGAGAAATACTAGATGGTGAGCAAGGGCGAAGAAGACAACATGGCCATC
ATCAAGGAGTTCATGCGCTTCAAGGTGCACATGGAGGGCTCCGTGAACGGCCACGAGTTCGAGATCGAGG
GCGAGGGCGAGGGCCGCCCCTACGAGGGCACCCAGACCGCCAAGCTGAAGGTGACCAAGGGTGGCCCCCT
GCCCTTCGCCTGGGACATCCTGTCCCCTCAGTTCATGTACGGCTCCAAGGCCTACGTGAAGCACCCCGCC
GACATCCCCGACTACTTGAAGCTGTCCTTCCCCGAGGGCTTCAAGTGGGAGCGCGTGATGAACTTCGAGG
ACGGCGGCGTGGTGACCGTGACCCAGGACTCCTCCTTGCAGGACGGCGAGTTCATCTACAAGGTGAAGCT
GCGCGGCACCAACTTCCCCTCCGACGGCCCCGTAATGCAGAAGAAGACCATGGGCTGGGAGGCCTCCTCC
GAGCGGATGTACCCCGAGGACTCAAACCTTTGTCTCACGGGCGATGCTAAAATCGACGTACTTATCGATA
ATATTCCTATCTCCCAGATATCCCTGGAGGAAGTTGTTAACCTGTTTAATGAAGGCAAAGAGATATATGT
TTTGTCTTATAATATTGATACCAAGGAGGTTGAATATAAAGAAATTTCTGACGCAGGTCTCATCAGTGAA
TCTGCCGAAGTGCTGGAAATCATTGACGAAGAAACTGGGCAGAAAATTGTTTGTACCCCTGATCATAAAG
TGTATACTCTGAACCGGGGGTACGTTTCTGCTAAGGATCTCAAAGAAGACGATGAGCTGGTGTTTAGCGG
ATCAGCCGGCAGCGCAGCTGGCTCGGGCGGTTTAAAAATTATAAAACGTGAATCAAAGGAACCAGTGTTT
GACATTACTGTCAAAGATAATAGCAATTTTTTTGCCAATAATATCTTGGTGCATAACTGCAATGAGGGCG
CCCTGAAGGGCGAGATCAAGCAGAGGCTGAAGCTGAAGGACGGCGGCCACTACGACGCTGAGGTCAAGAC
CACCTACAAGGCCAAGAAGCCCGTGCAGCTGCCCGGCGCCTACAACGTCAACATCAAGTTGGACATCACC
TCCCACAACGAGGACTACACCATCGTGGAACAGTACGAACGCGCCGAGGGCCGCCACTCCACCGGCGGCA
TGGACGAGCTGTACAAGCATCATCACCATCACCACTAATAATACTAGTAGCGGCCGCTGCAGGAGTCACT
AAGGGTTAGTTAGTTAGATTAGCAGAAAGTCAAAAGCCTCCGACCGGAGGCTTTTGACTAAAACTTCCCT
TGGGGTTATCATTGGGGCTCACTCAAAGGCGGTAATCAGATAAAAAAAATCCTTAGCTTTCGCTAAGGAT
GATTTCTGCTAGAGATGGAATAGACTGGATGGAGGCGGATAAAGTTGCAGGACCACTTCTGCGCTCGGCC
CTTCCGGCTGGCTGGTTTATTGCTGATAAATCTGGAGCCGGTGAGCGTGGGTCTCGCGGTATCATTGCAG
CACTGGGGCCAGATGGTAAGCCCTCCCGTATCGTAGTTATCTACACGACGGGGAGTCAGGCAACTATGGA
TGAACGAAATAGACAGATCGCTGAGATAGGTGCCTCACTGATTAAGCATTGGTAACTGTCAGACCAAGTT
TACTCATATATACTTTAGATTGATTTAAAACTTCATTTTTAATTTAAAAGGATCTAGGTGAAGATCCTTT
TTGATAATCTCATGACCAAAATCCCTTAACGTGAGTTTTCGTTCCACTGAGCGTCAGACCCCTTAATAAG
ATGATCTTCTTGAGATCGTTTTGGTCTGCGCGTAATCTCTTGCTCTGAAAACGAAAAAACCGCCTTGCAG
GGCGGTTTTCGAAGGTTCTCTGAGCTACCAACTCTTTGAACCGAGGTAACTGGCTTGGAGGAGCGCAGTC
ACCAAAACTTGTCCTTTCAGTTTAGCCTTAACCGGCGCATGACTTCAAGACTAACTCCTCTAAATCAATT
ACCAGTGGCTGCTGCCAGTGGTGCTTTTGCATGTCTTTCCGGGTTGGACTCAAGACGATAGTTACCGGAT
AAGGCGCAGCGGTCGGACTGAACGGGGGGTTCGTGCATACAGTCCAGCTTGGAGCGAACTGCCTACCCGG
AACTGAGTGTCAGGCGTGGAATGAGACAAACGCGGCCATAACAGCGGAATGACACCGGTAAACCGAAAGG
CAGGAACAGGAGAGCGCACGAGGGAGCCGCCAGGGGGAAACGCCTGGTATCTTTATAGTCCTGTCGGGTT
TCGCCACCACTGATTTGAGCGTCAGATTTCGTGATGCTTGTCAGGGGGGCGGAGCCTATGGAAAAACGGC
TTTGCCGCGGCCCTCTCACTTCCCTGTTAAGTATCTTCCTGGCATCTTCCAGGAAATCTCCGCCCCGTTC
GTAAGCCATTTCCGCTCGCCGCAGTCGAACGACCGAGCGTAGCGAGTCAGTGAGCGAGGAAGCGGAATAT
ATCCTGTATCACATATTCTGCTGACGCACCGGTGCAGCCTTTTTTCTCCTGCCACATGAAGCACTTCACT
GACACCCTCATCAGTGCCAACATAGTAAGCCAGTATACACTCCGCTAGCGCTGAGGTCTGCCTCGTGAAG
AAGGTGTTGCTGACTCATACCAGGCCTGAATCGCCCCATCATCCAGCCAGAAAGTGAGGGAGCCACGGTT
GATGAGAGCTTTGTTGTAGGTGGACCAGTTGGTGATTTTGAACTTTTGCTTTGCCACGGAACGGTCTGCG
TTGTCGGGAAGATGCGTGATCTGATCCTTCAACTCAGCAAAAGTTCGATTTATTCAACAAAGCCACGTTG
TGTCTCAAAATCTCTGATGTTACATTGCACAAGATAAAAATATATCATCATGAACAATAAAACTGTCTGC
TTACATAAACAGTAATACAAGGGGTGTTTACTAGAGGAGATTCTCATGTTTGACAGCTTATCATCGATAA
GCTTTAATGCGGTAGTTTATCACAGTTAAATTGCTAACGCAGTCAGGCACCGTGTATGAAATCTAACAAT
GCGCTCATCGTCATTCTCGGCACCGTCACCCTGGACGCTGTAGGCATAGGCTTGGTTATGCCGGTACTGC
CGGGCCTCTTGCGGGATATCGTCCATTCCGACAGTATTGCCAGTCACTATGGCGTGCTGCTTGCGCTCTA
TGCGTTGATGCAATTTCTTTGCGCACCCGTTCTCGGAGCCCTGTCCGACCGCTTTGGCCGCCGTCCAGTC
CTGCTCGCTTCGCTCCTTGGAGCCACTATCGACTACGCGATCATGGCGACCACACCCGTCCTGTGGATTC
TCTACGCCGGACGCATCGTGGCGGGCATCACGGGTGCCACAGGTGCGGTTGCTGGTGCCTATATCGCCGA
CATCACCGATGGGGAAGATCGGGCTCGCCACTTCGGGCTCATGAGCGCTTGTTTCGGCGTGGGTATGGTG
GCAGGCCCCGTGGCCGGGGGACTGTTGGGTGCCATCTCCTTGCATGCACCATTCCTTGCGGCGGCGGTGC
TCAACGGCCTCAACCTCCTCCTGGGCTGCTTCCTTATGCAGGAATCGCATAAGGGAGAGCGCCGTCCGAT
GCCCTTGCGTGCCTTCAATCCAGTCAGCTCCTTCCGGTGGGCGCGGGGCATGACTATCGTCGCCGCACTT
ATGACTGTTTTCTTTATCATGCAACTCGTAGGACAGGTTCCGGCAGCGCTCTGGGTCATTTTCGGCGAGG
ACCGCTTTCGCTGGAGCGCGACGATGATCGGCCTGTCGCTTGCGGTATTCGGAATCTTGCACGCCCTCGC
TCAAGCCTTCGTCACGGGCCCCGCCACCAAACGTTTCGGCGAGAAGCAGGCCATTATCGCGGGCATGGCG
GCCGACGCGCTGGGCTACGTCTTGCTGGCGTTCGCGACGCGCGGCTGGATGGCCTTCCCCATTATGATTC
TTCTCGCTTCCGGCGGCATCGGTATGCCCGCGTTGCAGGCCATGCTGTCCCGCCAAGTAGATGACGACCA
TCAGGGACAGCTTCAAGGGTCGCTCGCGGCTCTTACCAGCCTCACTTCGATCATTGGACCGCTGATCGTC
ACGGCGATTTATGCCGCCTCGGCGAGCACATGGAACGGGTTGGCATGGATTGTAGGTGCCGCCCTTTACC
TTGTCTGCCTCCCCGCGTTGCGTCGCGGTGCATGGAGCCGGGCCACCTCGACCTAATAATACTAGCTCCG
GCAAAAAAACGGGCAAGGTGTCACCACCCTGCCCTTTTTCTTTAAAACCGAAAAGATTACTTCGCGTT
